Addgene plasmid #125096: pKD266
Purpose: Expression of torR(1-134aa)-yxdJ(132-229aa), ompR137 chimera under PLtetO-1, output Promoter PyxdJ181
Depositing lab: Jeffrey Tabor. Depositing organization: Rice University. Publication: Rewiring bacterial two-component systems by modular DNA-binding domain swapping. Schmidl SR, Ekness F, Sofjan K, Daeffler KN, Brink KR, Landry BP, Gerhardt KP, Dyulgyarov N, Sheth RU, Tabor JJ. Nat Chem Biol. 2019 Jul;15(7):690-698. doi: 10.1038/s41589-019-0286-6. Epub 2019 May 20. PubMed 31110305.
Backbone
  Vector backbone: pProTet.E333
  Total vector size (bp): 4780
  Vector type: Bacterial Expression, Synthetic Biology
Growth in bacteria
  Bacterial resistance: Chloramphenicol, 25 μg/mL
  Growth temperature: 37°C
  Growth strain: NEB-10beta
  Copy number: High Copy
Gene/Insert 1
  Gene/Insert name: torR(REC)-yxdJ(DBD)137
  Species: Synthetic
  Insert size (bp): 696
Gene/Insert 2
  Gene/Insert name: sfgfp (alt name: Super folder GFP)
  Species: Synthetic
  Insert size (bp): 714
Gene/Insert 3
  Gene/Insert name: tetR
  Species: Tn10 from E. coli
  Insert size (bp): 625
  GenBank ID: NC_009133.1
Terms and licenses: Academic/Nonprofit Terms; Industry Terms: Not Available to Industry
How to cite: pKD266 was a gift from Jeffrey Tabor (Addgene plasmid # 125096 ; http://n2t.net/addgene:125096 ; RRID:Addgene_125096)
