[The description below was written by a language model from this plasmid's Addgene catalogue record and pLannotate feature annotations shown in this document.]
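Description:
pKD266 is a 4.8 kb bacterial expression plasmid for synthetic biology, built on the pProTet.E333 backbone. It replicates in E. coli from a high-copy ColE1/pUC-type origin and is selected with chloramphenicol through a cat gene driven by its own promoter and followed by the lambda t0 terminator.

The plasmid carries three insulated expression units in the same orientation. The first places a chimeric two-component response regulator under the PLtetO-1 promoter. This chimera fuses the receiver (REC) domain of E. coli TorR (residues 1–134) to the DNA-binding domain of YxdJ (residues 132–229), and the "137" in its name denotes the crossover point in OmpR-based numbering. The automated annotation labels the whole open reading frame as torR, but according to the catalogue entry only the N-terminal part is TorR. This unit ends in tandem rrnB T1 and T7Te terminators.

The second unit encodes superfolder GFP and has the same terminator pair. The catalogue gives its output promoter as PyxdJ181, which presumably lies in the unannotated region upstream of sfgfp, so fluorescence reports on DNA binding and activation by the chimeric regulator.

The third unit expresses Tn10 TetR from a constitutive promoter annotated as a J23119 fragment. TetR represses PLtetO-1, so the level of the chimera can be tuned with tetracycline-class inducers.

Together these parts redirect signalling that acts on the TorR receiver domain, which natively responds to trimethylamine-N-oxide through TorS, to a YxdJ-responsive promoter with a fluorescent readout. This tests modular DNA-binding domain swapping as a way to rewire two-component systems. No sensor kinase is encoded on the plasmid, so it must come from the host or from a second construct.
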