Features (pLannotate 1.2.2; 15 found; start..end, strand, type, name):
    109..182     +  promoter       PLtetO-1 promoter: modified phage lambda PL promoter with tet operator sites (Lutz and Bujard, 1997)
    218..907     +  CDS            torR: TORR_ECOLI - Experimental evidence at protein level: Swiss-Prot protein existence level 1. Member of the two-component regulatory system TorS/TorR involved in the anaerobic utilization of trimethylamine-N-oxide (TMAO). Phosphorylated TorR activates the transcription of the torCAD operon by binding to four decameric boxes located in the torCAD promoter. Box1, 2 and 4 contain the DNA sequence 5'-CTGTTCATAT-3' and box3 contains the DNA sequence 5'-CCGTTCATCC-3'. Phosphorylated as well as unphosphorylated TorR negatively regulates its own expression by binding to box1 and 2. From Escherichia coli
    937..1008    +  terminator     rrnB T1 terminator: transcription terminator T1 from the E. coli rrnB gene
   1024..1051    +  terminator     T7Te terminator: phage T7 early transcription terminator
   1374..2087    +  CDS            superfolder GFP: GFP variant that folds robustly even when fused to poorly folded proteins (Pédelacq et al., 2006)
   2114..2185    +  terminator     rrnB T1 terminator: transcription terminator T1 from the E. coli rrnB gene
   2201..2228    +  terminator     T7Te terminator: phage T7 early transcription terminator
   2235..2279    +  misc_feature   MCS (fragment): pUC18/19 multiple cloning site
   2286..2314    +  promoter       J23119 promoter (fragment): bacterial promoter (Registry of Standard Biological Parts BBa J23119)
   2349..2975    +  CDS            TetR: tetracycline repressor TetR; tetR; TetR binds to the tetracycline operator tetO to inhibit transcription. This inhibition can be relieved by adding tetracycline or doxycycline.
   2981..3067    +  terminator     rrnB T1 terminator: Escherichia coli rrnB; transcription terminator T1 from the E. coli rrnB gene
   3232..3820    -  rep_origin     ori: high-copy-number ColE1/pMB1/pBR322/pUC origin of replication
   3908..4002    -  terminator     lambda t0 terminator: transcription terminator from phage lambda
   4026..4682    -  CDS            cat: CAT_ECOLX - Experimental evidence at protein level: Swiss-Prot protein existence level 1. This enzyme is an effector of chloramphenicol resistance in bacteria. From Escherichia coli. This protein is used as a marker in many commonly used cloning vectors, such as pACYC184.
   4683..4781    -  promoter       cat promoter: promoter of the E. coli cat gene encoding chloramphenicol acetyltransferase
>Addgene plasmid #125096 | pKD266 | addgene full sequence | sequence record 247892 | Addgene NGS Result
GCCAACGTCTCATTTTCGCCAGATATCGACGTCTAAGAAACCATTATTATCATGACATTAACCTATAAAA
ATAGGCGTATCACGAGGCCCTTTCGTCTTCACCTCGAGTCCCTATCAGTGATAGAGATTGACATCCCTAT
CAGTGATAGAGATACTGAGCACATCAGCAGGACGCACTGACCTAAGCGTAAAATAAGTAAATTACACCTA
TACAAGTATGCCACATCACATTGTTATTGTTGAAGATGAGCCGGTTACCCAGGCGCGATTACAATCCTAC
TTCACTCAGGAGGGGTATACCGTTTCCGTTACGGCGAGCGGTGCTGGGCTACGGGAAATTATGCAGAATC
AGTCGGTAGATTTAATTCTGCTGGATATCAACTTACCCGATGAAAATGGCCTGATGTTAACCCGCGCCCT
GCGAGAACGCTCAACGGTGGGGATTATTCTGGTTACCGGACGCAGCGATCGGATTGACCGTATTGTTGGG
CTGGAAATGGGCGCAGACGATTACGTCACCAAACCGCTGGAACTGCGCGAACTGGTAGTACGGGTGAAAA
ATCTGCTCTGGCGAATCGACCTCGCGCGACAAGCTCAACCGCACACTCAGGACAACTGCGTTGAATATGC
CGGCGTTCAGCTCTTTGTGGAACGGTTTGAACTGCGTTTTCAGGATGAAAAAAGTGAGCTTTCTAAAAAA
GAAAGCAAGCTTTTGGAAGTGCTGCTTGAGCGGGGAGAAAAGGTGACGAGTCGGGACCGTCTCATGGAAA
AGACGTGGGACACCGACATATTCATCGATGATAATACACTTAACGTGTATATCACGCGGCTCAGAAAAAA
ACTGCGGGAGCTGAATGCGCCTGTTTCTATTGAAGCGGTGCGGGGCGAAGGCTACCAGCTGAGGGCGCAG
TCATGATAATAATCTAGACCAGGCATCAAATAAAACGAAAGGCTCAGTCGAAAGACTGGGCCTTTCGTTT
TATCTGTTGTTTGTCGGTGAACGCTCTCTACTAGAGTCACACTGGCTCACCTTCGGGTGGGCCTTTCTGC
GTTTATAGTAAATCACTGCATAATTCGTGTCGCTCAAGGCGCACTCCCGTTCTGGATAATGTTTTTTGCG
CCGACATCATAACGGTTCTGGCAAATATTCTGAAATGAGCTGGTTAGCTAGTCAGGACATCAGTTCGATT
TTCATTTCTTACAAAAATGTAAGGCTGCGTTAAGAAAACAACATAGCCCGCTTTGTTTCCCCTTGATAAC
ATGGATTTATGTCAAGGGGATTTTTATGTTGAACGTCCCGGCACTACATGAAAGCAGCCCAGATCAACAA
GAATAAAACCATAAGGAGGATTTTCAAAGAGGAGAAATACTAGATGCGTAAAGGCGAAGAGCTGTTCACT
GGTGTCGTCCCTATTCTGGTGGAACTGGATGGTGATGTCAACGGTCATAAGTTTTCCGTGCGTGGCGAGG
GTGAAGGTGACGCAACTAATGGTAAACTGACGCTGAAGTTCATCTGTACTACTGGTAAACTGCCGGTACC
TTGGCCGACTCTGGTAACGACGCTGACTTATGGTGTTCAGTGCTTTGCTCGTTATCCGGACCATATGAAG
CAGCATGACTTCTTCAAGTCCGCCATGCCGGAAGGCTATGTGCAGGAACGCACGATTTCCTTTAAGGATG
ACGGCACGTACAAAACGCGTGCGGAAGTGAAATTTGAAGGCGATACCCTGGTAAACCGCATTGAGCTGAA
AGGCATTGACTTTAAAGAAGACGGCAATATCCTGGGCCATAAGCTGGAATACAATTTTAACAGCCACAAT
GTTTACATCACCGCCGATAAACAAAAAAATGGCATTAAAGCGAATTTTAAAATTCGCCACAACGTGGAGG
ATGGCAGCGTGCAGCTGGCTGATCACTACCAGCAAAACACTCCAATCGGTGATGGTCCTGTTCTGCTGCC
AGACAATCACTATCTGAGCACGCAAAGCGTTCTGTCTAAAGATCCGAACGAGAAACGCGATCATATGGTT
CTGCTGGAGTTCGTAACCGCAGCGGGCATCACGCATGGTATGGATGAACTGTACAAATGATGATAATAAT
CTAGACCAGGCATCAAATAAAACGAAAGGCTCAGTCGAAAGACTGGGCCTTTCGTTTTATCTGTTGTTTG
TCGGTGAACGCTCTCTACTAGAGTCACACTGGCTCACCTTCGGGTGGGCCTTTCTGCGTTTATAGGTACC
CGTGGATCCTCTAGAGTCGACCTGCAGGCATGCAAGCTTTTTACGGCTAGCTCAGTCCTAGGTATAGTGC
TAGCCCAGCCAGAGAAACACTCTTTAACAGGGGGTAGTATGATGTCTCGTTTAGATAAAAGTAAAGTGAT
TAACAGCGCATTAGAGCTGCTTAATGAGGTCGGAATCGAAGGTTTAACAACCCGTAAACTCGCCCAGAAG
CTAGGTGTAGAGCAGCCTACATTGTATTGGCATGTAAAAAATAAGCGGGCTTTGCTCGACGCCTTAGCCA
TTGAGATGTTAGATAGGCACCATACTCACTTTTGCCCTTTAGAAGGGGAAAGCTGGCAAGATTTTTTACG
TAATAACGCTAAAAGTTTTAGATGTGCTTTACTAAGTCATCGCGATGGAGCAAAAGTACATTTAGGTACA
CGGCCTACAGAAAAACAGTATGAAACTCTCGAAAATCAATTAGCCTTTTTATGCCAACAAGGTTTTTCAC
TAGAGAATGCATTATATGCACTCAGCGCAGTGGGGCATTTTACTTTAGGTTGCGTATTGGAAGATCAAGA
GCATCAAGTCGCTAAAGAAGAAAGGGAAACACCTACTACTGATAGTATGCCGCCATTATTACGACAAGCT
ATCGAATTATTTGATCACCAAGGTGCAGAGCCAGCCTTCTTATTCGGCCTTGAATTGATCATATGCGGAT
TAGAAAAACAACTTAAATGTGAAAGTGGGTCTTAAGGCATCAAATAAAACGAAAGGCTCAGTCGAAAGAC
TGGGCCTTTCGTTTTATCTGTTGTTTGTCGGTGAACGCTCTCCTGAGTAGGACAAATCCGCCGCCCTAGA
CCTAGGGCGTTCGGCTGCGGCGAGCGGTATCAGCTCACTCAAAGGCGGTAATACGGTTATCCACAGAATC
AGGGGATAACGCATGCAAGAACATGTGAGCAAAAGGCCAGCAAAAGGCCAGGAACCGTAAAAAGGCCGCG
TTGCTGGCGTTTTTCCATAGGCTCCGCCCCCCTGACGAGCATCACAAAAATCGACGCTCAAGTCAGAGGT
GGCGAAACCCGACAGGACTATAAAGATACCAGGCGTTTCCCCCTGGAAGCTCCCTCGTGCGCTCTCCTGT
TCCGACCCTGCCGCTTACCGGATACCTGTCCGCCTTTCTCCCTTCGGGAAGCGTGGCGCTTTCTCATAGC
TCACGCTGTAGGTATCTCAGTTCGGTGTAGGTCGTTCGCTCCAAGCTGGGCTGTGTGCACGAACCCCCCG
TTCAGCCCGACCGCTGCGCCTTATCCGGTAACTATCGTCTTGAGTCCAACCCGGTAAGACACGACTTATC
GCCACTGGCAGCAGCCACTGGTAACAGGATTAGCAGAGCGAGGTATGTAGGCGGTGCTACAGAGTTCTTG
AAGTGGTGGCCTAACTACGGCTACACTAGAAGGACAGTATTTGGTATCTGCGCTCTGCTGAAGCCAGTTA
CCTTCGGAAAAAGAGTTGGTAGCTCTTGATCCGGCAAACAAACCACCGCTGGTAGCGGTGGTTTTTTTGT
TTGCAAGCAGCAGATTACGCGCAGAAAAAAAGGATCTCAAGAAGATCCTTTGATCTTTTCTACGGGGTCT
GACGCTCAGTGGAACGAAAACTCACGTTAAGGGATTTTGGTCATGACTAGTGCTTGGATTCTCACCAATA
AAAAACGCCCGGCGGCAACCGAGCGTTCTGAACAAATCCAGATGGAGTTCTGAGGTCATTACTGGATCTA
TCAACAGGAGTCCAAGCGAGCTCGATATCAAATTACGCCCCGCCCTGCCACTCATCGCAGTACTGTTGTA
ATTCATTAAGCATTCTGCCGACATGGAAGCCATCACAAACGGCATGATGAACCTGAATCGCCAGCGGCAT
CAGCACCTTGTCGCCTTGCGTATAATATTTGCCCATGGTGAAAACGGGGGCGAAGAAGTTGTCCATATTG
GCCACGTTTAAATCAAAACTGGTGAAACTCACCCAGGGATTGGCTGAGACGAAAAACATATTCTCAATAA
ACCCTTTAGGGAAATAGGCCAGGTTTTCACCATAACACGCCACATCTTGCGAATATATGTGTAGAAACTG
CCGGAAATCGTCGTGGTATTCACTCCAGAGCGATGAAAACGTTTCAGTTTGCTCATGGAAAACGGTGTAA
CAAGGGTGAACACTATCCCATATCACCAGCTCACCGTCTTTCATTGCCATACGAAATTCCGGATGAGCAT
TCATCAGGCGGGCAAGAATGTGAATAAAGGCCGGATAAAACTTGTGCTTATTTTTCTTTACGGTCTTTAA
AAAGGCCGTAATATCCAGCTGAACGGTCTGGTTATAGGTACATTGAGCAACTGACTGAAATGCCTCAAAA
TGTTCTTTACGATGCCATTGGGATATATCAACGGTGGTATATCCAGTGATTTTTTTCTCCATTTTAGCTT
CCTTAGCTCCTGAAAATCTCGATAACTCAAAAAATACGACCGGTAGTGATCTTATTTCATTATGGTGAAA
GTTGGAACCTCTTACGGGCCG
